Addgene plasmid #245049: mCherry hSyntaxin11
Purpose: Distribution and localization of human wild-type syntaxin 11 in cells
Depositing lab: Thomas Martin. Depositing organization: University of Wisconsin, Madison.
Backbone
  Vector backbone: C1
  Vector type: Mammalian Expression
Growth in bacteria
  Bacterial resistance: Kanamycin, 50 μg/mL
  Growth temperature: 37°C
  Growth strain: DH5alpha
  Copy number: High Copy
Gene/Insert
  Gene/Insert name: Syntaxin11
  Species: H. sapiens (human)
  Entrez Gene: STX11 (a.k.a. FHL4, HLH4, HPLH4)
  Tag / fusion protein: mCherry (N terminal on insert)
  Cloning method: Restriction Enzyme; 5′ cloning site Unknown (unknown if destroyed)
Terms and licenses: Academic/Nonprofit Terms; Industry Terms: Not Available to Industry
Depositor comments: The depositor confirms that discrepancies between the depositor's sequence and Addgene's sequences have no functional consequences. Addgene NGS finds H118Q in syntaxin 11 (NP_003755.2).
How to cite: mCherry hSyntaxin11 was a gift from Thomas Martin (Addgene plasmid # 245049 ; http://n2t.net/addgene:245049 ; RRID:Addgene_245049)
