[The description below was written by a language model from this plasmid's Addgene catalogue record and pLannotate feature annotations shown in this document.]
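Description:
mCherry hSyntaxin11 is a mammalian expression plasmid of about 5.6 kb built on a C1-type fluorescent-protein fusion backbone. It encodes human syntaxin 11 (STX11) with mCherry fused to its N terminus. Transcription is driven by the human cytomegalovirus immediate-early enhancer and promoter. The mCherry coding sequence comes first, followed by a short remnant of the multiple cloning site that serves as the linker, and then the STX11 open reading frame. The transcript ends at an SV40 polyadenylation signal. The insert was introduced by restriction cloning, but the record does not state which sites were used.

In bacteria the plasmid replicates from a high-copy ColE1/pUC-type origin and is selected with kanamycin. The Tn5 NeoR/KanR gene lies downstream of both a bacterial bla promoter and the SV40 enhancer/early promoter, and it is terminated by an HSV TK poly(A) signal. This one marker therefore gives kanamycin resistance in E. coli and could support G418 selection in mammalian cells. An f1 origin is also present. The short fragments annotated as ble, bGH poly(A) and SV40 large T antigen look like backbone remnants or annotation artefacts rather than functional parts.

Syntaxin 11 is a SNARE protein involved in membrane trafficking, and its gene aliases (FHL4, HLH4) reflect a link to familial hemophagocytic lymphohistiocytosis. The stated purpose of the construct is to visualise the distribution and localisation of wild-type human syntaxin 11 in cells through red fluorescence. Repository sequencing found an H118Q substitution relative to the reference protein. The depositor reports that sequence discrepancies have no functional consequences.
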