Features (pLannotate 1.2.2; 16 found; start..end, strand, type, name):
      1..304     +  enhancer       CMV enhancer: human cytomegalovirus immediate early enhancer
    305..508     +  promoter       CMV promoter: human cytomegalovirus (CMV) immediate early promoter
    553..1260    +  CDS            mCherry: mCherry is a basic (constitutively fluorescent) red fluorescent protein published in 2004, derived from Discosoma sp.. It is reported to be a very rapidly-maturing monomer with low acid sensitivity.
   1261..1295    +  misc_feature   MCS (fragment): multiple cloning site
   1297..2157    +  CDS            STX11: STX11_HUMAN - Experimental evidence at protein level: Swiss-Prot protein existence level 1. SNARE that acts to regulate protein transport between late endosomes and the trans-Golgi network. From Homo sapiens (Human).
   2183..2267    +  CDS            large T antigen (fragment): large T antigen from SV40 (simian virus 40)
   2290..2411    +  polyA_signal   SV40 poly(A) signal: SV40 polyadenylation signal
   2445..2873    -  rep_origin     f1 ori (sequence partly withheld): f1 bacteriophage origin of replication; arrow indicates direction of (+) strand synthesis
   2900..3004    +  promoter       AmpR promoter: bla
   3006..3363    +  promoter       SV40 promoter: SV40 enhancer and early promoter
   3398..4192    +  CDS            NeoR/KanR: aminoglycoside phosphotransferase from Tn5; aph(3')-II (or nptII); confers resistance to neomycin, kanamycin, and G418 (Geneticin®)
   4213..4365    +  CDS            ble (fragment): BLE_KLEPN - Experimental evidence at protein level: Swiss-Prot protein existence level 1. Binding protein with a strong affinity to the bleomycin family of antibiotics. Binds to CL990; an antimitotic-antibiotic compound. From Klebsiella pneumoniae.
   4424..4471    +  polyA_signal   HSV TK poly(A) signal: herpes simplex virus thymidine kinase polyadenylation signal (Cole and Stacy, 1985)
   4562..4578    -  polyA_signal   bGH poly(A) signal (fragment): bovine growth hormone polyadenylation signal
   4800..5388    +  rep_origin     ori: high-copy-number ColE1/pMB1/pBR322/pUC origin of replication
   5503..5562    +  enhancer       CMV enhancer (fragment): human cytomegalovirus immediate early enhancer
>Addgene plasmid #245049 | mCherry hSyntaxin11 | addgene full sequence | sequence record 487645 | Addgene NGS Result
CGTTACATAACTTACGGTAAATGGCCCGCCTGGCTGACCGCCCAACGACCCCCGCCCATTGACGTCAATA
ATGACGTATGTTCCCATAGTAACGCCAATAGGGACTTTCCATTGACGTCAATGGGTGGAGTATTTACGGT
AAACTGCCCACTTGGCAGTACATCAAGTGTATCATATGCCAAGTACGCCCCCTATTGACGTCAATGACGG
TAAATGGCCCGCCTGGCATTATGCCCAGTACATGACCTTATGGGACTTTCCTACTTGGCAGTACATCTAC
GTATTAGTCATCGCTATTACCATGGTGATGCGGTTTTGGCAGTACATCAATGGGCGTGGATAGCGGTTTG
ACTCACGGGGATTTCCAAGTCTCCACCCCATTGACGTCAATGGGAGTTTGTTTTGGCACCAAAATCAACG
GGACTTTCCAAAATGTCGTAACAACTCCGCCCCATTGACGCAAATGGGCGGTAGGCGTGTACGGTGGGAG
GTCTATATAAGCAGAGCTGGTTTAGTGAACCGTCAGATCCGCTAGCGCTACCGGTCGCCACCATGGTGAG
CAAGGGCGAGGAGGATAACATGGCCATCATCAAGGAGTTCATGCGCTTCAAGGTGCACATGGAGGGCTCC
GTGAACGGCCACGAGTTCGAGATCGAGGGCGAGGGCGAGGGCCGCCCCTACGAGGGCACCCAGACCGCCA
AGCTGAAGGTGACCAAGGGTGGCCCCCTGCCCTTCGCCTGGGACATCCTGTCCCCTCAGTTCATGTACGG
CTCCAAGGCCTACGTGAAGCACCCCGCCGACATCCCCGACTACTTGAAGCTGTCCTTCCCCGAGGGCTTC
AAGTGGGAGCGCGTGATGAACTTCGAGGACGGCGGCGTGGTGACCGTGACCCAGGACTCCTCCCTGCAGG
ACGGCGAGTTCATCTACAAGGTGAAGCTGCGCGGCACCAACTTCCCCTCCGACGGCCCCGTAATGCAGAA
GAAGACCATGGGCTGGGAGGCCTCCTCCGAGCGGATGTACCCCGAGGACGGCGCCCTGAAGGGCGAGATC
AAGCAGAGGCTGAAGCTGAAGGACGGCGGCCACTACGACGCTGAGGTCAAGACCACCTACAAGGCCAAGA
AGCCCGTGCAGCTGCCCGGCGCCTACAACGTCAACATCAAGTTGGACATCACCTCCCACAACGAGGACTA
CACCATCGTGGAACAGTACGAACGCGCCGAGGGCCGCCACTCCACCGGCGGCATGGACGAGCTGTACAAG
TCCGGACTCAGATCTCGAGCTCAAGCTTCGAATTCAATGAAAGACCGGCTAGCAGAACTTCTGGACTTGT
CCAAGCAATATGACCAGCAGTTCCCAGACGGGGACGATGAGTTTGACTCGCCCCACGAGGACATCGTGTT
CGAGACGGACCACATCCTGGAGTCCCTGTACCGAGACATCCGGGACATTCAGGATGAAAACCAGCTGCTG
GTGGCCGACGTGAAGCGGCTGGGAAAGCAGAACGCCCGCTTCCTCACGTCCATGCGGCGCCTCAGCAGCA
TCAAGCGCGACACCAACTCCATCGCCAAGGCCATCAAGGCCCGGGGCGAGGTCATCCACTGCAAGCTGCG
CGCCATGAAGGAGCTGAGCGAGGCGGCTGAGGCCCAGCAAGGCCCGCACTCGGCAGTGGCGCGCATTTCG
CGGGCGCAGTACAACGCGCTCACCCTCACCTTCCAGCGCGCCATGCACGACTACAACCAGGCCGAGATGA
AGCAGCGCGACAACTGCAAGATCCGCATCCAGCGCCAGCTGGAGATCATGGGCAAGGAAGTCTCGGGCGA
CCAGATCGAGGACATGTTCGAGCAGGGTAAGTGGGACGTGTTTTCCGAGAACTTGCTGGCCGACGTGAAG
GGCGCGCGGGCCGCCCTCAACGAGATCGAGAGCCGCCACCGCGAACTGCTGCGCCTGGAGAGCCGCATCC
GCGACGTACACGAGCTCTTCTTGCAGATGGCGGTGCTGGTGGAGAAGCAGGCCGACACCCTGAACGTCAT
CGAGCTCAACGTACAAAAGACGGTCGACTACACCGGCCAGGCCAAGGCGCAGGTGCGGAAGGCCGTGCAG
TACGAGGAGAAGAACCCCTGCCGGACCCTCTGCTGCTTCTGCTGTCCCTGCCTCAAGTAAGGATCCACCG
GATCTAGATAACTGATCATAATCAGCCATACCACATTTGTAGAGGTTTTACTTGCTTTAAAAAACCTCCC
ACACCTCCCCCTGAACCTGAAACATAAAATGAATGCAATTGTTGTTGTTAACTTGTTTATTGCAGCTTAT
AATGGTTACAAATAAAGCAATAGCATCACAAATTTCACAAATAAAGCATTTTTTTCACTGCATTCTAGTT
GTGGTTTGTCCAAACTCATCAATGTATCTTAACGCGTAAATTGTAAGCGTTAATATTTTGTTAAAATTCG
CGTTAAATTTTTGTTAAATCAGCTCATTTTTTAACCAATAGGCCGAAATCGGCAAAATCCCTTATAAATC
AAAAGAATAGACCGAGATAGGGT
[37 nt withheld, positions 2544-2580]
AAAGAACGTGGACTCCAACGTCAAAGG
[49 nt withheld, positions 2608-2656]
T
[91 nt withheld, positions 2658-2748]
G
[124 nt withheld, positions 2750-2873]
CAGGTGGCACTTTTCGGGGAAATGTGCGCGGAACCCCTATTTGTTTATTTTTCTAAATACATTCAAATAT
GTATCCGCTCATGAGACAATAACCCTGATAAATGCTTCAATAATATTGAAAAAGGAAGAGTCCTGAGGCG
GAAAGAACCAGCTGTGGAATGTGTGTCAGTTAGGGTGTGGAAAGTCCCCAGGCTCCCCAGCAGGCAGAAG
TATGCAAAGCATGCATCTCAATTAGTCAGCAACCAGGTGTGGAAAGTCCCCAGGCTCCCCAGCAGGCAGA
AGTATGCAAAGCATGCATCTCAATTAGTCAGCAACCATAGTCCCGCCCCTAACTCCGCCCATCCCGCCCC
TAACTCCGCCCAGTTCCGCCCATTCTCCGCCCCATGGCTGACTAATTTTTTTTATTTATGCAGAGGCCGA
GGCCGCCTCGGCCTCTGAGCTATTCCAGAAGTAGTGAGGAGGCTTTTTTGGAGGCCTAGGCTTTTGCAAA
GATCGATCAAGAGACAGGATGAGGATCGTTTCGCATGATTGAACAAGATGGATTGCACGCAGGTTCTCCG
GCCGCTTGGGTGGAGAGGCTATTCGGCTATGACTGGGCACAACAGACAATCGGCTGCTCTGATGCCGCCG
TGTTCCGGCTGTCAGCGCAGGGGCGCCCGGTTCTTTTTGTCAAGACCGACCTGTCCGGTGCCCTGAATGA
ACTGCAAGACGAGGCAGCGCGGCTATCGTGGCTGGCCACGACGGGCGTTCCTTGCGCAGCTGTGCTCGAC
GTTGTCACTGAAGCGGGAAGGGACTGGCTGCTATTGGGCGAAGTGCCGGGGCAGGATCTCCTGTCATCTC
ACCTTGCTCCTGCCGAGAAAGTATCCATCATGGCTGATGCAATGCGGCGGCTGCATACGCTTGATCCGGC
TACCTGCCCATTCGACCACCAAGCGAAACATCGCATCGAGCGAGCACGTACTCGGATGGAAGCCGGTCTT
GTCGATCAGGATGATCTGGACGAAGAGCATCAGGGGCTCGCGCCAGCCGAACTGTTCGCCAGGCTCAAGG
CGAGCATGCCCGACGGCGAGGATCTCGTCGTGACCCATGGCGATGCCTGCTTGCCGAATATCATGGTGGA
AAATGGCCGCTTTTCTGGATTCATCGACTGTGGCCGGCTGGGTGTGGCGGACCGCTATCAGGACATAGCG
TTGGCTACCCGTGATATTGCTGAAGAGCTTGGCGGCGAATGGGCTGACCGCTTCCTCGTGCTTTACGGTA
TCGCCGCTCCCGATTCGCAGCGCATCGCCTTCTATCGCCTTCTTGACGAGTTCTTCTGAGCGGGACTCTG
GGGTTCGAAATGACCGACCAAGCGACGCCCAACCTGCCATCACGAGATTTCGATTCCACCGCCGCCTTCT
ATGAAAGGTTGGGCTTCGGAATCGTTTTCCGGGACGCCGGCTGGATGATCCTCCAGCGCGGGGATCTCAT
GCTGGAGTTCTTCGCCCACCCTAGGGGGAGGCTAACTGAAACACGGAAGGAGACAATACCGGAAGGAACC
CGCGCTATGACGGCAATAAAAAGACAGAATAAAACGCACGGTGTTGGGTCGTTTGTTCATAAACGCGGGG
TTCGGTCCCAGGGCTGGCACTCTGTCGATACCCCACCGAGACCCCATTGGGGCCAATACGCCCGCGTTTC
TTCCTTTTCCCCACCCCACCCCCCAAGTTCGGGTGAAGGCCCAGGGCTCGCAGCCAACGTCGGGGCGGCA
GGCCCTGCCATAGCCTCAGGTTACTCATATATACTTTAGATTGATTTAAAACTTCATTTTTAATTTAAAA
GGATCTAGGTGAAGATCCTTTTTGATAATCTCATGACCAAAATCCCTTAACGTGAGTTTTCGTTCCACTG
AGCGTCAGACCCCGTAGAAAAGATCAAAGGATCTTCTTGAGATCCTTTTTTTCTGCGCGTAATCTGCTGC
TTGCAAACAAAAAAACCACCGCTACCAGCGGTGGTTTGTTTGCCGGATCAAGAGCTACCAACTCTTTTTC
CGAAGGTAACTGGCTTCAGCAGAGCGCAGATACCAAATACTGTTCTTCTAGTGTAGCCGTAGTTAGGCCA
CCACTTCAAGAACTCTGTAGCACCGCCTACATACCTCGCTCTGCTAATCCTGTTACCAGTGGCTGCTGCC
AGTGGCGATAAGTCGTGTCTTACCGGGTTGGACTCAAGACGATAGTTACCGGATAAGGCGCAGCGGTCGG
GCTGAACGGGGGGTTCGTGCACACAGCCCAGCTTGGAGCGAACGACCTACACCGAACTGAGATACCTACA
GCGTGAGCTATGAGAAAGCGCCACGCTTCCCGAAGGGAGAAAGGCGGACAGGTATCCGGTAAGCGGCAGG
GTCGGAACAGGAGAGCGCACGAGGGAGCTTCCAGGGGGAAACGCCTGGTATCTTTATAGTCCTGTCGGGT
TTCGCCACCTCTGACTTGAGCGTCGATTTTTGTGATGCTCGTCAGGGGGGCGGAGCCTATGGAAAAACGC
CAGCAACGCGGCCTTTTTACGGTTCCTGGCCTTTTGCTGGCCTTTTGCTCACATGTTCTTTCCTGCGTTA
TCCCCTGATTCTGTGGATAACCGTATTACCGCCATGCATTAGTTATTAATAGTAATCAATTACGGGGTCA
TTAGTTCATAGCCCATATATGGAGTTCCG
